>Addgene plasmid #12271 | pLKO.1 puro CXCR4 siRNA-1 | addgene full sequence | sequence record 263313 | Addgene NGS Result
GGGTCTCTCTGGTTAGACCAGATCTGAGCCTGGGAGCTCTCTGGCTAACTAGGGAACCCACTGCTTAAGC
CTCAATAAAGCTTGCCTTGAGTGCTTCAAGTAGTGTGTGCCCGTCTGTTGTGTGACTCTGGTAACTAGAG
ATCCCTCAGACCCTTTTAGTCAGTGTGGAAAATCTCTAGCAGTGGCGCCCGAACAGGGACTTGAAAGCGA
AAGGGAAACCAGAGGAGCTCTCTCGACGCAGGACTCGGCTTGCTGAAGCGCGCACGGCAAGAGGCGAGGG
GCGGCGACTGGTGAGTACGCCAAAAATTTTGACTAGCGGAGGCTAGAAGGAGAGAGATGGGTGCGAGAGC
GTCAGTATTAAGCGGGGGAGAATTAGATCGCGATGGGAAAAAATTCGGTTAAGGCCAGGGGGAAAGAAAA
AATATAAATTAAAACATATAGTATGGGCAAGCAGGGAGCTAGAACGATTCGCAGTTAATCCTGGCCTGTT
AGAAACATCAGAAGGCTGTAGACAAATACTGGGACAGCTACAACCATCCCTTCAGACAGGATCAGAAGAA
CTTAGATCATTATATAATACAGTAGCAACCCTCTATTGTGTGCATCAAAGGATAGAGATAAAAGACACCA
AGGAAGCTTTAGACAAGATAGAGGAAGAGCAAAACAAAAGTAAGACCACCGCACAGCAAGCGGCCGCTGA
TCTTCAGACCTGGAGGAGGAGATATGAGGGACAATTGGAGAAGTGAATTATATAAATATAAAGTAGTAAA
AATTGAACCATTAGGAGTAGCACCCACCAAGGCAAAGAGAAGAGTGGTGCAGAGAGAAAAAAGAGCAGTG
GGAATAGGAGCTTTGTTCCTTGGGTTCTTGGGAGCAGCAGGAAGCACTATGGGCGCAGCGTCAATGACGC
TGACGGTACAGGCCAGACAATTATTGTCTGGTATAGTGCAGCAGCAGAACAATTTGCTGAGGGCTATTGA
GGCGCAACAGCATCTGTTGCAACTCACAGTCTGGGGCATCAAGCAGCTCCAGGCAAGAATCCTGGCTGTG
GAAAGATACCTAAAGGATCAACAGCTCCTGGGGATTTGGGGTTGCTCTGGAAAACTCATTTGCACCACTG
CTGTGCCTTGGAATGCTAGTTGGAGTAATAAATCTCTGGAACAGATTTGGAATCACACGACCTGGATGGA
GTGGGACAGAGAAATTAACAATTACACAAGCTTAATACACTCCTTAATTGAAGAATCGCAAAACCAGCAA
GAAAAGAATGAACAAGAATTATTGGAATTAGATAAATGGGCAAGTTTGTGGAATTGGTTTAACATAACAA
ATTGGCTGTGGTATATAAAATTATTCATAATGATAGTAGGAGGCTTGGTAGGTTTAAGAATAGTTTTTGC
TGTACTTTCTATAGTGAATAGAGTTAGGCAGGGATATTCACCATTATCGTTTCAGACCCACCTCCCAACC
CCGAGGGGACCCGACAGGCCCGAAGGAATAGAAGAAGAAGGTGGAGAGAGAGACAGAGACAGATCCATTC
GATTAGTGAACGGATCTCGACGGTATCGATCACGAGACTAGCCTCGAGCGGCCGCCCCCTTCACCGAGGG
CCTATTTCCCATGATTCCTTCATATTTGCATATACGATACAAGGCTGTTAGAGAGATAATTGGAATTAAT
TTGACTGTAAACACAAAGATATTAGTACAAAATACGTGACGTAGAAAGTAATAATTTCTTGGGTAGTTTG
CAGTTTTAAAATTATGTTTTAAAATGGACTATCATATGCTTACCGTAACTTGAAAGTATTTCGATTTCTT
GGCTTTATATATCTTGTGGAAAGGACGAAACACCGGTTGGAGGGGATCAGTATATACACTCGAGTGTATA
TACTGATCCCCTCCATTTTTGAATTCTCGACCTCGAGACAAATGGCAGTATTCATCCACAATTTTAAAAG
AAAAGGGGGGATTGGGGGGTACAGTGCAGGGGAAAGAATAGTAGACATAATAGCAACAGACATACAAACT
AAAGAATTACAAAAACAAATTACAAAAATTCAAAATTTTCGGGTTTATTACAGGGACAGCAGAGATCCAC
TTTGGCCGCGGCTCGAGGGGGTTGGGGTTGCGCCTTTTCCAAGGCAGCCCTGGGTTTGCGCAGGGACGCG
GCTGCTCTGGGCGTGGTTCCGGGAAACGCAGCGGCGCCGACCCTGGGTCTCGCACATTCTTCACGTCCGT
TCGCAGCGTCACCCGGATCTTCGCCGCTACCCTTGTGGGCCCCCCGGCGACGCTTCCTGCTCCGCCCCTA
AGTCGGGAAGGTTCCTTGCGGTTCGCGGCGTGCCGGACGTGACAAACGGAAGCCGCACGTCTCACTAGTA
CCCTCGCAGACGGACAGCGCCAGGGAGCAATGGCAGCGCGCCGACCGCGATGGGCTGTGGCCAATAGCGG
CTGCTCAGCAGGGCGCGCCGAGAGCAGCGGCCGGGAAGGGGCGGTGCGGGAGGCGGGGTGTGGGGCGGTA
GTGTGGGCCCTGTTCCTGCCCGCGCGGTGTTCCGCATTCTGCAAGCCTCCGGAGCGCACGTCGGCAGTCG
GCTCCCTCGTTGACCGAATCACCGACCTCTCTCCCCAGGGGGATCCACCGGAGCTTACCATGACCGAGTA
CAAGCCCACGGTGCGCCTCGCCACCCGCGACGACGTCCCCAGGGCCGTACGCACCCTCGCCGCCGCGTTC
GCCGACTACCCCGCCACGCGCCACACCGTCGATCCGGACCGCCACATCGAGCGGGTCACCGAGCTGCAAG
AACTCTTCCTCACGCGCGTCGGGCTCGACATCGGCAAGGTGTGGGTCGCGGACGACGGCGCCGCGGTGGC
GGTCTGGACCACGCCGGAGAGCGTCGAAGCGGGGGCGGTGTTCGCCGAGATCGGCCCGCGCATGGCCGAG
TTGAGCGGTTCCCGGCTGGCCGCGCAGCAACAGATGGAAGGCCTCCTGGCGCCGCACCGGCCCAAGGAGC
CCGCGTGGTTCCTGGCCACCGTCGGCGTCTCGCCCGACCACCAGGGCAAGGGTCTGGGCAGCGCCGTCGT
GCTCCCCGGAGTGGAGGCGGCCGAGCGCGCCGGGGTGCCCGCCTTCCTGGAGACCTCCGCGCCCCGCAAC
CTCCCCTTCTACGAGCGGCTCGGCTTCACCGTCACCGCCGACGTCGAGGTGCCCGAAGGACCGCGCACCT
GGTGCATGACCCGCAAGCCCGGTGCCTGACGCCCGCCCCACGACCCGCAGCGCCCGACCGAAAGGAGCGC
ACGACCCCATGCATCGGTACCTTTAAGACCAATGACTTACAAGGCAGCTGTAGATCTTAGCCACTTTTTA
AAAGAAAAGGGGGGACTGGAAGGGCTAATTCACTCCCAACGAAGACAAGATCTGCTTTTTGCTTGTACTG
GGTCTCTCTGGTTAGACCAGATCTGAGCCTGGGAGCTCTCTGGCTAACTAGGGAACCCACTGCTTAAGCC
TCAATAAAGCTTGCCTTGAGTGCTTCAAGTAGTGTGTGCCCGTCTGTTGTGTGACTCTGGTAACTAGAGA
TCCCTCAGACCCTTTTAGTCAGTGTGGAAAATCTCTAGCAGTAGTAGTTCATGTCATCTTATTATTCAGT
ATTTATAACTTGCAAAGAAATGAATATCAGAGAGTGAGAGGAACTTGTTTATTGCAGCTTATAATGGTTA
CAAATAAAGCAATAGCATCACAAATTTCACAAATAAAGCATTTTTTTCACTGCATTCTAGTTGTGGTTTG
TCCAAACTCATCAATGTATCTTATCATGTCTGGCTCTAGCTATCCCGCCCCTAACTCCGCCCATCCCGCC
CCTAACTCCGCCCAGTTCCGCCCATTCTCCGCCCCATGGCTGACTAATTTTTTTTATTTATGCAGAGGCC
GAGGCCGCCTCGGCCTCTGAGCTATTCCAGAAGTAGTGAGGAGGCTTTTTTGGAGGCCTAGGGACGTACC
CAATTCGCCCTATAGTGAGTCGTATTACGCGCGCTCACTGGCCGTCGTTTTACAACGTCGTGACTGGGAA
AACCCTGGCGTTACCCAACTTAATCGCCTTGCAGCACATCCCCCTTTCGCCAGCTGGCGTAATAGCGAAG
AGGCCCGCACCGATCGCCCTTCCCAACAGTTGCGCAGCCTGAATGGCGAATGGG
[124 nt withheld, positions 4185-4308]
C
[91 nt withheld, positions 4310-4400]
A
[49 nt withheld, positions 4402-4450]
CCTTTGACGTTGGAGTCCACGTTCTTT
[37 nt withheld, positions 4478-4514]
ACCCTATCTCGGTCTATTCTTTTGATTTATAAGGGATTTTGCCGATTTCGGCCTATTGGTTAAAAAATGA
GCTGATTTAACAAAAATTTAACGCGAATTTTAACAAAATATTAACGCTTACAATTTAGGTGGCACTTTTC
GGGGAAATGTGCGCGGAACCCCTATTTGTTTATTTTTCTAAATACATTCAAATATGTATCCGCTCATGAG
ACAATAACCCTGATAAATGCTTCAATAATATTGAAAAAGGAAGAGTATGAGTATTCAACATTTCCGTGTC
GCCCTTATTCCCTTTTTTGCGGCATTTTGCCTTCCTGTTTTTGCTCACCCAGAAACGCTGGTGAAAGTAA
AAGATGCTGAAGATCAGTTGGGTGCACGAGTGGGTTACATCGAACTGGATCTCAACAGCGGTAAGATCCT
TGAGAGTTTTCGCCCCGAAGAACGTTTTCCAATGATGAGCACTTTTAAAGTTCTGCTATGTGGCGCGGTA
TTATCCCGTATTGACGCCGGGCAAGAGCAACTCGGTCGCCGCATACACTATTCTCAGAATGACTTGGTTG
AGTACTCACCAGTCACAGAAAAGCATCTTACGGATGGCATGACAGTAAGAGAATTATGCAGTGCTGCCAT
AACCATGAGTGATAACACTGCGGCCAACTTACTTCTGACAACGATCGGAGGACCGAAGGAGCTAACCGCT
TTTTTGCACAACATGGGGGATCATGTAACTCGCCTTGATCGTTGGGAACCGGAGCTGAATGAAGCCATAC
CAAACGACGAGCGTGACACCACGATGCCTGTAGCAATGGCAACAACGTTGCGCAAACTATTAACTGGCGA
ACTACTTACTCTAGCTTCCCGGCAACAATTAATAGACTGGATGGAGGCGGATAAAGTTGCAGGACCACTT
CTGCGCTCGGCCCTTCCGGCTGGCTGGTTTATTGCTGATAAATCTGGAGCCGGTGAGCGTGGGTCTCGCG
GTATCATTGCAGCACTGGGGCCAGATGGTAAGCCCTCCCGTATCGTAGTTATCTACACGACGGGGAGTCA
GGCAACTATGGATGAACGAAATAGACAGATCGCTGAGATAGGTGCCTCACTGATTAAGCATTGGTAACTG
TCAGACCAAGTTTACTCATATATACTTTAGATTGATTTAAAACTTCATTTTTAATTTAAAAGGATCTAGG
TGAAGATCCTTTTTGATAATCTCATGACCAAAATCCCTTAACGTGAGTTTTCGTTCCACTGAGCGTCAGA
CCCCGTAGAAAAGATCAAAGGATCTTCTTGAGATCCTTTTTTTCTGCGCGTAATCTGCTGCTTGCAAACA
AAAAAACCACCGCTACCAGCGGTGGTTTGTTTGCCGGATCAAGAGCTACCAACTCTTTTTCCGAAGGTAA
CTGGCTTCAGCAGAGCGCAGATACCAAATACTGTTCTTCTAGTGTAGCCGTAGTTAGGCCACCACTTCAA
GAACTCTGTAGCACCGCCTACATACCTCGCTCTGCTAATCCTGTTACCAGTGGCTGCTGCCAGTGGCGAT
AAGTCGTGTCTTACCGGGTTGGACTCAAGACGATAGTTACCGGATAAGGCGCAGCGGTCGGGCTGAACGG
GGGGTTCGTGCACACAGCCCAGCTTGGAGCGAACGACCTACACCGAACTGAGATACCTACAGCGTGAGCT
ATGAGAAAGCGCCACGCTTCCCGAAGGGAGAAAGGCGGACAGGTATCCGGTAAGCGGCAGGGTCGGAACA
GGAGAGCGCACGAGGGAGCTTCCAGGGGGAAACGCCTGGTATCTTTATAGTCCTGTCGGGTTTCGCCACC
TCTGACTTGAGCGTCGATTTTTGTGATGCTCGTCAGGGGGGCGGAGCCTATGGAAAAACGCCAGCAACGC
GGCCTTTTTACGGTTCCTGGCCTTTTGCTGGCCTTTTGCTCACATGTTCTTTCCTGCGTTATCCCCTGAT
TCTGTGGATAACCGTATTACCGCCTTTGAGTGAGCTGATACCGCTCGCCGCAGCCGAACGACCGAGCGCA
GCGAGTCAGTGAGCGAGGAAGCGGAAGAGCGCCCAATACGCAAACCGCCTCTCCCCGCGCGTTGGCCGAT
TCATTAATGCAGCTGGCACGACAGGTTTCCCGACTGGAAAGCGGGCAGTGAGCGCAACGCAATTAATGTG
AGTTAGCTCACTCATTAGGCACCCCAGGCTTTACACTTTATGCTTCCGGCTCGTATGTTGTGTGGAATTG
TGAGCGGATAACAATTTCACACAGGAAACAGCTATGACCATGATTACGCCAAGCGCGCAATTAACCCTCA
CTAAAGGGAACAAAAGCTGGAGCTGCAAGCTTAATGTAGTCTTATGCAATACTCTTGTAGTCTTGCAACA
TGGTAACGATGAGTTAGCAACATGCCTTACAAGGAGAGAAAAAGCACCGTGCATGCCGATTGGTGGAAGT
AAGGTGGTACGATCGTGCCTTATTAGGAAGGCAACAGACGGGTCTGACATGGATTGGACGAACCACTGAA
TTGCCGCATTGCAGAGATATTGTATTTAAGTGCCTAGCTCGATACATAAAC
Features (pLannotate 1.2.2; 25 found; start..end, strand, type, name):
      1..181     +  LTR            5' LTR (truncated): truncated 5' long terminal repeat (LTR) from HIV-1
    228..353     +  misc_feature   HIV-1 Ψ: packaging signal of human immunodeficiency virus type 1
    337..700     +  CDS            HIV-1 gag (fragment): gag protein from human immunodeficiency virus 1; gag
    846..1079    +  misc_feature   RRE: The Rev response element (RRE) of HIV-1 allows for Rev-dependent mRNA export from the nucleus to the cytoplasm.
   1456..1556    +  CDS            Rev (fragment): human immunodeficiency virus 1 (HIV-1) Rev protein; rev; enhances nuclear export of unspliced and incompletely spliced viral mRNAs
   1606..1846    +  promoter       U6 promoter: RNA polymerase III promoter for human U6 snRNA
   1952..2069    +  misc_feature   cPPT/CTS: central polypurine tract and central termination sequence of HIV-1
   2118..2628    +  promoter       hPGK promoter: human phosphoglycerate kinase 1 promoter
   2650..3249    +  CDS            PuroR: puromycin N-acetyltransferase; pac from Streptomyces alboniger; confers resistance to puromycin
   3292..3375    +  CDS            nef (fragment): NEF_HV1Z2 - Experimental evidence at protein level: Swiss-Prot protein existence level 1. Extracellular Nef protein targets CD4(+) T-lymphocytes for apoptosis by interacting with CXCR4 surface receptors. From Human immunodeficiency virus type 1 group M subtype D (isolate Z2/CDC-Z34) (HIV-1).
   3377..3610    +  LTR            3' LTR (ΔU3): self-inactivating 3' long terminal repeat (LTR) from HIV-1
   3682..3803    +  polyA_signal   SV40 poly(A) signal: SV40 polyadenylation signal
   3843..3978    +  rep_origin     SV40 ori: SV40 origin of replication
   3999..4017    -  promoter       T7 promoter: promoter for bacteriophage T7 RNA polymerase
   4025..4180    +  CDS            lacZα (fragment): LacZα fragment of β-galactosidase; lacZ fragment
   4185..4613    +  rep_origin     f1 ori (sequence partly withheld): f1 bacteriophage origin of replication; arrow indicates direction of (+) strand synthesis
   4666..4770    +  promoter       AmpR promoter: bla
   4771..5631    +  CDS            AmpR: β-lactamase; bla; confers resistance to ampicillin, carbenicillin, and related antibiotics
   5802..6390    +  rep_origin     ori: high-copy-number ColE1/pMB1/pBR322/pUC origin of replication
   6573..6665    +  CDS            lacI (fragment): lac repressor; lacI; The lac repressor binds to the lac operator to inhibit transcription in E. coli. This inhibition can be relieved by adding lactose or isopropyl-β-D-thiogalactopyranoside (IPTG).
   6678..6699    +  protein_bind   CAP binding site: CAP binding activates transcription in the presence of cAMP. E. coli catabolite activator protein
   6714..6744    +  promoter       lac promoter: promoter for the E. coli lac operon
   6752..6768    +  protein_bind   lac operator: The lac repressor binds to the lac operator to inhibit transcription in E. coli. This inhibition can be relieved by adding lactose or isopropyl-β-D-thiogalactopyranoside (IPTG). lac repressor encoded by lacI
   6813..6831    +  promoter       T3 promoter: promoter for bacteriophage T3 RNA polymerase
   6859..7085    +  promoter       RSV promoter: Rous sarcoma virus enhancer/promoter
