[The description below was written by a language model from this plasmid's Addgene catalogue record and pLannotate feature annotations shown in this document.]
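Description:
pLKO.1 puro CXCR4 siRNA-1 is a lentiviral RNAi vector built on the pLKO.1 backbone and designed to knock down human CXCR4, the chemokine receptor for SDF-1/CXCL12. The payload is a short (59 bp) hairpin-encoding oligonucleotide cloned between the AgeI and EcoRI sites, both of which are retained. The hairpin itself is not annotated in the feature table, but the gap between the human U6 promoter and the cPPT/CTS element is where it would sit. U6 is an RNA polymerase III promoter, well suited to producing small, defined transcripts that fold into a short hairpin RNA and are processed by the cell's RNAi machinery into a CXCR4-targeting siRNA. Downstream, a human PGK promoter drives puromycin N-acetyltransferase, allowing selection of stably transduced mammalian cells with puromycin.

The viral framework is an HIV-1-derived transfer vector. An RSV enhancer/promoter lies immediately upstream of the truncated 5' LTR across the circular junction, an arrangement that drives genomic RNA production in packaging cells without Tat. This is followed by the Ψ packaging signal with a gag fragment, the Rev response element for nuclear export of the full-length RNA, and the cPPT/CTS, which aids nuclear import. The ΔU3 3' LTR makes the integrated provirus self-inactivating. Packaging and envelope functions are not encoded and must be supplied in trans. An SV40 poly(A) signal and SV40 origin lie outside the LTRs. In bacteria the plasmid is maintained through a high-copy ColE1/pUC-type origin with ampicillin resistance, and it also carries an f1 origin plus residual lac and T7/T3 cloning-vector elements. The associated publication concerns stromal fibroblasts promoting breast carcinoma growth and angiogenesis through SDF-1/CXCL12 secretion, consistent with use of this construct to silence the CXCR4 receptor.
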