Addgene plasmid #12271: pLKO.1 puro CXCR4 siRNA-1
Depositing lab: Bob Weinberg. Depositing organization: Whitehead Institute for Biomedical Research. Publication: Stromal fibroblasts present in invasive human breast carcinomas promote tumor growth and angiogenesis through elevated SDF-1/CXCL12 secretion. Orimo A, Gupta PB, Sgroi DC, Arenzana-Seisdedos F, Delaunay T, Naeem R, Carey VJ, Richardson AL, Weinberg RA. Cell. 2005 May 6. 121(3):335-48. 10.1016/j.cell.2005.02.034 PubMed 15882617.
Backbone
  Vector backbone: pLKO.1
  Backbone size w/o insert (bp): 7139
  Vector type: Mammalian Expression, Lentiviral, RNAi
  Selectable markers: Puromycin
Growth in bacteria
  Bacterial resistance: Ampicillin, 100 μg/mL
  Growth temperature: 37°C
  Growth strain: DH5alpha
  Copy number: High Copy
Gene/Insert
  Gene/Insert name: CXCR4 siRNA (alt name: CXCR4)
  Species: H. sapiens (human)
  Insert size (bp): 59
  Entrez Gene: CXCR4 (a.k.a. CD184, D2S201E, FB22, HM89, HSY3RR, LAP-3, LAP3, LCR1, LESTR, NPY3R, NPYR, NPYRL, NPYY3R, WHIM, WHIMS, WHIMS1)
  Cloning method: Restriction Enzyme; 5′ cloning site AgeI (not destroyed); 3′ cloning site EcoRI (not destroyed)
  Sequencing primers: 5′ LKO.1 5'
Terms and licenses: Academic/Nonprofit Terms; Industry Terms: Not Available to Industry
Depositor comments: CXCR4-siRNA-1 sequence: 5'-TGGAGGGGATCAGTATATACA-3'
How to cite: pLKO.1 puro CXCR4 siRNA-1 was a gift from Bob Weinberg (Addgene plasmid # 12271 ; http://n2t.net/addgene:12271 ; RRID:Addgene_12271)
