>Addgene plasmid #12271 | pLKO.1 puro CXCR4 siRNA-1 | addgene partial sequence | sequence record 18768 | 12271 with LKO.1 5'
GGGATCAGTATATACACTCGAGTGTATATACTGATCCCCTCCATTTTTGAATTCTCCACCTCTAGACAAA
TGGCAGTATTCATCCA
